Addgene plasmid #57651: tdEos-Occludin-N-10
Purpose: Localization: Tight Junctions, Excitation: 505 / 569, Emission: 516 / 581
Depositing lab: Michael Davidson. Depositing organization: Florida State University, Tallahassee.
Backbone
  Vector backbone: tdEos-N1
  Backbone size w/o insert (bp): 4750
  Vector type: Mammalian Expression
  Selectable markers: Neomycin (select with G418)
Growth in bacteria
  Bacterial resistance: Kanamycin, 50 μg/mL
  Growth temperature: 37°C
  Growth strain: DH5alpha
  Copy number: High Copy
Gene/Insert
  Gene/Insert name: Occludin (alt name: NM_002538.2)
  Species: H. sapiens (human)
  GenBank ID: Occludin
  Entrez Gene: OCLN (a.k.a. BLCPMG, PPP1R115, PTORCH1)
  Promoter: CMV
  Tag / fusion protein: tdEos (C terminal on backbone)
  Cloning method: Unknown
  Sequencing primers: 5′ CMV-F; 3′ SV40pA-R
Terms and licenses: Academic/Nonprofit Terms; Industry Terms
Depositor comments: . Excitation = 505 / 569; Emission = 516 / 581
How to cite: tdEos-Occludin-N-10 was a gift from Michael Davidson (Addgene plasmid # 57651 ; http://n2t.net/addgene:57651 ; RRID:Addgene_57651)
