[The description below was written by a language model from this plasmid's Addgene catalogue record.]
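Description:
tdEos-Occludin-N-10 is a mammalian expression plasmid built on the tdEos-N1 backbone (about 4.75 kb without the insert), an N1-style fusion vector in which a gene of interest is placed upstream of the fluorescent protein coding sequence. It is maintained as a high-copy plasmid in E. coli under kanamycin selection, and it carries a neomycin resistance marker that allows G418 selection of transfected mammalian cells. The record does not include a feature table, so the origin of replication and other backbone elements are not itemised. The listed sequencing primers suggest that the expression cassette is bounded by the CMV promoter and an SV40 polyadenylation signal.

The insert is human occludin (OCLN), a transmembrane component of tight junctions, expressed from the constitutive CMV promoter with tdEos fused to its C terminus. The "N-10" in the name probably denotes a ten-residue linker between the two parts, though the record does not say so. tdEos is a tandem-dimer form of the photoconvertible protein Eos, which behaves as a single functional unit. It has a green state (excitation 505 nm, emission 516 nm) and a red state (excitation 569 nm, emission 581 nm), and violet or near-UV light irreversibly converts it from green to red.

The stated purpose is tight junction localisation. The construct serves as a fluorescent marker for these structures in live or fixed mammalian cells. The photoconvertible tag also suits it to optical highlighting and tracking of selected protein populations, and to localisation-based super-resolution imaging.
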