>Addgene plasmid #57651 | tdEos-Occludin-N-10 | depositor partial sequence | sequence record 88804 | insert sequence
TGACGTCAGATCCGCTAGCGCCACCATGTCATCCAGGCCTCTTGAAAGTCCACCTCCTTACAGGCCTGAT
GAATTCAAACCGAATCATTATGCACCAAGCAATGACATATATGGTGGAGAGATGCATGTTCGACCAATGC
TCTCTCAGCCAGCCTACTCTTTTTACCCAGAAGATGAAATTCTTCACTTCTACAAATGGACCTCTCCTCC
AGGAGTGATTCGGATCCTGTCTATGCTCATTATTGTGATGTGCATTGCCATCTTTGCCTGTGTGGCCTCC
ACGCTTGCCTGGGACAGAGGCTATGGAACTTCCCTTTTAGGAGGTAGTGTAGGCTACCCTTATGGAGGAA
GTGGCTTTGGTAGCTACGGAAGTGGCTATGGCTATGGCTATGGTTATGGCTATGGCTACGGAGGCTATAC
AGACCCAAGAGCAGCAAAGGGCTTCATGTTGGCCATGGCTGCCTTTTGTTTCATTGCCGCGTTGGTGATC
TTTGTTACCAGTGTTATAAGATCTGAAATGTCCAGAACAAGAAGATACTACTTAAGTGTGATAATAGTGA
GTGCTATCCTGGGCATCATGGTGTTTATTGCCACAATTGTCTATATAATGGGAGTGAACCCAACTGCTCA
GTCTTCTGGATCTCTATATGGTTCACAAATATATGCCCTCTGCAACCAATTTTATACACCTGCAGCTACT
GGACTCTACGTGGATCAGTATTTGTATCACTACTGTGTTGTGGATCCCCAGGAGGCCATTGCCATTGTAC
TGGGGTTCATGATTATTGTGGCTTTTGCTTTAATAATTTTCTTTGCTGTGAAAACTCGAAGAAAGATGGA
CAGGTATGACAAGTCCAATATTTTGTGGGACAAGGAACACATTTATGATGAGCAGCCCCCCAATGTCGAG
GAGTGGGTTAAAAATGTGTCTGCAGGCACACAGGACGTGCCTTCACCCCCATCTGACTATGTGGAAAGAG
TTGACAGTCCCATGGCATACTCTTCCAATGGCAAAGTGAATGACAAGCGGTTTTATCCAGAGTCTTCCTA
TAAATCCACGCCGGTTCCTGAAGTGGTTCAGGAGCTTCCATTAACTTCGCCTGTGGATGACTTCAGGCAG
CCTCGTTACAGCAGCGGTGGTAACTTTGAGACACCTTCAAAAAGAGCACCTGCAAAGGGAAGAGCAGGAA
GGTCAAAGAGAACAGAGCAAGATCACTATGAGACAGACTACACAACTGGCGGCGAGTCCTGTGATGAGCT
GGAGGAGGACTGGATCAGGGAATATCCACCTATCACTTCAGATCAACAAAGACAACTGTACAAGAGGAAT
TTTGACACTGGCCTACAGGAATACAAGAGCTTACAATCAGAACTTGATGAGATCAATAAAGAACTCTCCC
GTTTGGATAAAGAATTGGATGACTATAGAGAAGAAAGTGAAGAGTACATGGCTGCTGCTGATGAATACAA
TAGACTGAAGCAAGTGAAGGGATCTGCAGATTACAAAAGTAAGAAGAATCATTGCAAGCAGTTAAAGAGC
AAATTGTCACACATCAAGAAGATGGTTGGAGACTATGATAGACAGAAAACAAGCGGCTCCGGTAGCGGAC
CGGTCGCCACCATGAGTGCGATTAAGCCAGACATGAAGATCAACCTCCGTATGGAAGGCAACGTAAACGG
GCACCACTTTGTGATCGACGGAGATGGTACAGGCAAGCCTTTTGAGGGAAAACAGAGTATGGATCTTGAA
GTCAAAGAGGGCGGACCTCTGCCTTTTGCCTTTGATATCCTGACCACTGCATTCCATTACGGCAACAGGG
TATTCGCCGAATATCCAGACCACATACAAGACTATTTTAAGCAGTCGTTTCCTAAGGGGTATTCGTGGGA
ACGAAGCTTGACTTTCGAAGACGGGGGCATTTGCATTGCCAGAAACGACATAACAATGGAAGGGGACACT
TTCTATAATAAAGTTCGATTTCACGGTGTAAACTTTCCCGCCAATGGTCCAGTTATGCAGAAGAAGACGC
TGAAATGGGAGCCCTCCACTGAGAAAATGTATGTGCGTGATGGAGTGCTGACTGGTGATATTCGCATGGC
TTTGTTGCTTGAAGGAAATGCCCATTACCGATGTGACTTCAGAACTACTTACAAAGCTAAGGAGAAGGGT
GTCAAGTTACCAGGCTACCACTTTGTGGACCACTGCATTGAGATTTTAAGCCATGACAAAGATTACAACA
AGGTTAAGCTGTATGAGCATGCTGTTGCTCATTCTGGATTGCCTGACAATGCCAGACGATCCGGTAGCGG
TCACGGTACTGGTTCTACTGGTTCTGGTTCTTCTGAGAGTGCGATTAAGCCAGACATGAAGATCAACCTC
CGTATGGAAGGCAACGTAAACGGGCACCACTTTGTGATCGACGGAGATGGTACAGGCAAGCCTTTTGAGG
GAAAACAGAGTATGGATCTTGAAGTCAAAGAGGGCGGACCTCTGCCTTTTGCCTTTGATATCCTGACCAC
TGCATTCCATTACGGCAACAGGGTATTCGCCGAATATCCAGACCACATACAAGACTATTTTAAGCAGTCG
TTTCCTAAGGGGTATTCGTGGGAACGAAGCTTGACTTTCGAAGACGGGGGCATTTGCATTGCCAGAAACG
ACATAACAATGGAAGGGGACACTTTCTATAATAAAGTTCGATTTCACGGTGTAAACTTTCCCGCCAATGG
TCCAGTTATGCAGAAGAAGACGCTGAAATGGGAGCCCTCCACTGAGAAAATGTATGTGCGTGATGGAGTG
CTGACTGGTGATATTCGCATGGCTTTGTTGCTTGAAGGAAATGCCCATTACCGATGTGACTTCAGAACTA
CTTACAAAGCTAAGGAGAAGGGTGTCAAGTTACCAGGCTACCACTTTGTGGACCACTGCATTGAGATTTT
AAGCCATGACAAAGATTACAACAAGGTTAAGCTGTATGAGCATGCTGTTGCTCATTCTGGATTGCCTGAC
AATGCCAGACGATAAGCGGCCGCGACTCTAGATCATAATCAGCCATACCACATT
