>Addgene plasmid #57651 | tdEos-Occludin-N-10 | addgene partial sequence | sequence record 119357 | CMV-F 5'-CGCAAATGGGCGGTAGGCGTG-3'
TCAGATCCGCTAGCGCCACCATGTCATCCAGGCCTCTTGAAAGTCCACCTCCTTACAGGCCTGATGAATT
CAAACCGAATCATTATGCACCAAGCAATGACATATATGGTGGAGAGATGCATGTTCGACCAATGCTCTCT
CAGCCAGCCTACTCTTTTTACCCAGAAGATGAAATTCTTCACTTCTACAAATGGACCTCTCCTCCAGGAG
TGATTCGGATCCTGTCTATGCTCATTATTGTGATGTGCATTGCCATCTTTGCCTGTGTGGCCTCCACGCT
TGCCTGGGACAGAGGCTATGGAACTTCCCTTTTAGGAGGTAGTGTAGGCTACCCTTATGGAGGAAGTGGC
TTTGGTAGCTACGGAAGTGGCTATGGCTATGGCTATGGTTATGGCTATGGCTACGGAGGCTATACAGACC
CAAGAGCAGCAAAGGGCTTCATGTTGGCCATGGCTGCCTTTTGTTTCATTGCCGCGTTGGTGATCTTTGT
TACCAGTGTTATAAGATCTGAAATGTCCAGAACAAGAAGATACTACTTAAGTGTGATAATAGTGAGTGCT
ATCCTGGGCATCATGGTGTTTATTGCCACAATTGTCTATATAATGGGAGTGAACCCAACTGCTCAGTCTT
CTGGATCTCTATATGGTTCACAAATATATGCCCTC
