>Addgene plasmid #57651 | tdEos-Occludin-N-10 | addgene partial sequence | sequence record 121660 | SV40pA-R 5'-GAAATTTGTGATGCTATTGC-3'
TTAACAACAACAATTGCATTCATTTTATGTTTCAGGTTCAGGGGGAGGTGTGGGAGGTTTTTTAAAGCAA
GTAAAACCTCTACAAATGTGGTATGGCTGATTATGATCTAGAGTCGCGGCCGCTTATCGTCTGGCATTGT
CAGGCAATCCAGAATGAGCAACAGCATGCTCATACAGCTTAACCTTGTTGTAATCTTTGTCATGGCTTAA
AATCTCAATGCAGTGGTCCACAAAGTGGTAGCCTGGTAACTTGACACCCTTCTCCTTAGCTTTGTAAGTA
GTTCTGAAGTCACATCGGTAATGGGCATTTCCTTCAAGCAACAAAGCCATGCGAATATCACCAGTCAGCA
CTCCATCACGCACATACATTTTCTCAGTGGAGGGCTCCCATTTCAGCGTCTTCTTCTGCATAACTGGACC
ATTGGCGGGAAAGTTTACACCGTGAAATCGAACTTTATTATAGAAAGTGTCCCCTTCCATTGTTATGTCG
TTTCTGGCAATGCAAATGCCCCCGTCTTCGAAAGTCAAGCTTCGTTCCCACGAATACCCCTTAGGAAACG
ACTGCTTAAAATAGTCTTGTATGTGGTCTGGATATTCGGCGAATACCCTGTTGCCGTAATGGAATGCAGT
GGTCAGGATATCAAAGGCAAAAGGCAGAGGTCCGCCCTCTTTGACTTCAAGATCCATACTCTGTTTTCCC
TCAAAAGGCTTGCCTGTACCATCTCCGTCGATCACAAAGTGGTGCCCGTTTACGTTGCCTTCCATACGGA
GGTTGATCTTC
